Addgene plasmid #17752: pResQ shFEN3 3XF-FEN1 wt
Depositing lab: Sheila Stewart. Depositing organization: Washington University in Saint Louis.
Backbone
  Vector backbone: pResQ shFEN3
  Backbone size w/o insert (bp): 10000
  Vector type: Mammalian Expression, Lentiviral, RNAi
  Selectable markers: Puromycin
Growth in bacteria
  Bacterial resistance: Ampicillin, 100 μg/mL
  Growth temperature: 37°C
  Growth strain: Stbl3
  Copy number: Low Copy
Gene/Insert
  Gene/Insert name: Flap Endonuclease I (alt names: FEN1; FEN-1)
  Species: H. sapiens (human)
  Insert size (bp): 1215
  Entrez Gene: FEN1 (a.k.a. FEN-1, MF1, RAD2)
  Tag / fusion protein: Triple Flag (N terminal on insert)
  Cloning method: Restriction Enzyme; 5′ cloning site MluI (not destroyed); 3′ cloning site PmeI (not destroyed)
  Sequencing primers: 5′ GCGCTCGGGGTTGGCGAGTGTG; 3′ GGAGCCTGGGGACTTTCCACACCTGG
Terms and licenses: Academic/Nonprofit Terms; Industry Terms: Not Available to Industry
How to cite: pResQ shFEN3 3XF-FEN1 wt was a gift from Sheila Stewart (Addgene plasmid # 17752 ; http://n2t.net/addgene:17752 ; RRID:Addgene_17752)
