[The description below was written by a language model from this plasmid's Addgene catalogue record.]
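Description:
pResQ shFEN3 3XF-FEN1 wt is a lentiviral plasmid that combines RNA interference with mammalian expression, built on the pResQ shFEN3 backbone (about 10 kb without the insert). It is propagated in bacteria as a low-copy plasmid under ampicillin selection, and the listed growth strain is a recombination-deficient host of the kind usually chosen to keep the repeated sequences of lentiviral vectors stable. Transduced mammalian cells are selected with puromycin. No feature table accompanies the record, so the promoters driving the hairpin, the cDNA and the puromycin marker, the hairpin target site, and the specific viral elements are not stated.

The insert is the human flap endonuclease 1 (FEN1) coding sequence, about 1.2 kb, carrying an N-terminal triple FLAG tag and cloned between MluI and PmeI sites, both of which are retained. FEN1 is a structure-specific nuclease involved in Okazaki fragment processing and DNA repair. The backbone and construct names suggest a knockdown-and-rescue design: an shRNA against FEN1 (shFEN3) would deplete the endogenous protein while the same vector supplies epitope-tagged wild-type FEN1. This would normally require that the exogenous transcript escape the hairpin, but the record does not say how that is achieved. The "wt" designation implies use as the wild-type rescue control, presumably alongside mutant versions. The FLAG tag allows the reintroduced protein to be detected or immunoprecipitated separately from any residual endogenous FEN1. Delivering both components from one virus means that puromycin-selected cells carry both knockdown and replacement cassettes.
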