>Addgene plasmid #17752 | pResQ shFEN3 3XF-FEN1 wt | depositor partial sequence | sequence record 8723 | Author sequence
GCAGTACATCAATGGGCGTGGATAGCGGTTTGACTCACGGGGATTTCCAAGTCTCCACCCCATTGACGTC
AATGGGAGTTTGTTTGGCACCAAAATCAACGGGACTTTCCAAAATGTCGTAACAACTCCGCCCCATTGAC
GCAAATGGGCGGTAGGCGTGTACGGTGGGAGGTCTATATAAGCAGCGCGTTTTGCCTGTACTGGGTCTCT
CTGGTTAGACCAGATCTGAGCCTGGGAGCTCTCTGGCTAACTAGGGAACCCACTGCTTAAGCCTCAATAA
AGCTTGCCTTGAGTGCTTCAAGTAGTGTGTGCCCGTCTGTTGTGTGACTCTGGTAACTAGAGATCCCTCA
GACCCTTTTAGTCAGTGTGGAAAATCTCTAGCAGTGGCGCCCGAACAGGGACTTGAAAGCGAAAGGGAAA
CCAGAGGAGCTCTCTCGACGCAGGACTCGGCTTGCTGAAGCGCGCACGGCAAGAGGCGAGGGGCGGCGAC
TGGTGAGTACGCCAAAAATTTTGACTAGCGGAGGCTAGAAGGAGAGAGATGGGTGCGAGAGCGTCAGTAT
TAAGCGGGGGAGAATTAGATCGCGATGGGAAAAAATTCGGTTAAGGCCAGGGGGAAAGAAAAAATATAAA
TTAAAACATATAGTATGGGCAAGCAGGGAGCTAGAACGATTCGCAGTTAATCCTGGCCTGTTAGAAACAT
CAGAAGGCTGTAGACAAATACTGGGACAGCTACAACCATCCCTTCAGACAGGATCAGAAGAACTTAGATC
ATTATATAATACAGTAGCAACCCTCTATTGTGTGCATCAAAGGATAGAGATAAAAGACACCAAGGAAGCT
TTAGACAAGATAGAGGAAGAGCAAAACAAAAGTAAGACCACCGCACAGCAAGCGGCCGCTGATCTTCAGA
CCTGGAGGAGGAGATATGAGGGACAATTGGAGAAGTGAATTATATAAATATAAAGTAGTAAAAATTGAAC
CATTAGGAGTAGCACCCACCAAGGCAAAGAGAAGAGTGGTGCAGAGAGAAAAAAGAGCAGTGGGAATAGG
AGCTTTGTTCCTTGGGTTCTTGGGAGCAGCAGGAAGCACTATGGGCGCAGCGTCAATGACGCTGACGGTA
CAGGCCAGACAATTATTGTCTGGTATAGTGCAGCAGCAGAACAATTTGCTGAGGGCTATTGAGGCGCAAC
AGCATCTGTTGCAACTCACAGTCTGGGGCATCAAGCAGCTCCAGGCAAGAATCCTGGCTGTGGAAAGATA
CCTAAAGGATCAACAGCTCCTGGGGATTTGGGGTTGCTCTGGAAAACTCATTTGCACCACTGCTGTGCCT
TGGAATGCTAGTTGGAGTAATAAATCTCTGGAACAGATTTGGAATCACACGACCTGGATGGAGTGGGACA
GAGAAATTAACAATTACACAAGCTTAATACACTCCTTAATTGAAGAATCGCAAAACCAGCAAGAAAAGAA
TGAACAAGAATTATTGGAATTAGATAAATGGGCAAGTTTGTGGAATTGGTTTAACATAACAAATTGGCTG
TGGTATATAAAATTATTCATAATGATAGTAGGAGGCTTGGTAGGTTTAAGAATAGTTTTTGCTGTACTTT
CTATAGTGAATAGAGTTAGGCAGGGATATTCACCATTATCGTTTCAGACCCACCTCCCAACCCCGAGGGG
ACCCGACAGGCCCGAAGGAATAGAAGAAGAAGGTGGAGAGAGAGACAGAGACAGATCCATTCGATTAGTG
AACGGATCGGCACTGCGTGCGCCAATTCTGCAGACAAATGGCAGTATTCATCCACAATTTTAAAAGAAAA
GGGGGGATTGGGGGGTACAGTGCAGGGGAAAGAATAGTAGACATAATAGCAACAGACATACAAACTAAAG
AATTACAAAAACAAATTACAAAAATTCAAAATTTTCGGGTTTATTACAGGGACAGCAGAGATCCAGTTTG
GTTAATTCTAGAATTCTGAGGGCCTATTTCCCATGATTCCTTCATATTTGCATATACGATACAAGGCTGT
TAGAGAGATAATTGGAATTAATTTGACTGTAAACACAAAGATATTAGTACAAAATACGTGACGTAGAAAG
TAATAATTTCTTGGGTAGTTTGCAGTTTTAAAATTATGTTTTAAAATGGACTATCATATGCTTACCGTAA
CTTGAAAGTATTTCGATTTCTTGGCTTTATATATCTTGTGGAAAGGACGAAACACCGGTTAAGAGCTACA
GCTAGAGAATTCAGATTCTCTAGCTGTAGCTCTTAATTTTTCTCGAGATCTCAATTGGCCTCCGCGCCGG
GTTTTGGCGCCTCCCGCGGGCGCCCCCCTCCTCACGGCGAGCGCTGCCACGTCAGACGAAGGGCGCAGCG
AGCGTCCTGATCCTTCCGCCCGGACGCTCAGGACAGCGGCCCGCTGCTCATAAGACTCGGCCTTAGAACC
CCAGTATCAGCAGAAGGACATTTTAGGACGGGACTTGGGTGACTCTAGGGCACTGGTTTTCTTTCCAGAG
AGCGGAACAGGCGAGGAAAAGTAGTCCCTTCTCGGCGATTCTGCGGAGGGATCTCCGTGGGGCGGTGAAC
GCCGATGATTATATAAGGACGCGCCGGGTGTGGCACAGCTAGTTCCGTCGCAGCCGGGATTTGGGTCGCG
GTTCTTGTTTGTGGATCGCTGTGATCGTCACTTGGTGAGTAGCGGGCTGCTGGGCTGGCCGGGGCTTTCG
TGGCCGCCGGGCCGCTCGGTGGGACGGAAGCGTGTGGAGAGACCGCCAAGGGCTGTAGTCTGGGTCCGCG
AGCAAGGTTGCCCTGAACTGGGGGTTGGGGGGAGCGCAGCAAAATGGCGGCTGTTCYCGAGTCTTGAATG
GAAGACGCTTGTGAGGCGGGCTGTGAGGTCGTTGAAACAAGGTGGGGGGCATGGTGGGCGGCAAGAACCC
AAGGTCTTGAGGCCTTCGCTAATGCGGGAAAGCTCTTATTCGGGTGAGATGGGCTGGGGCACCATCTGGG
GACCCTGACGTGAAGTTTGTCACTGACTGGAGAACTCGGTTTGTCGTCTGTTGCGGGGGCGGCAGTTATG
GCGGTGCCGTTGGGCAGTGCACCCGTACCTTTGGGAGCGCGCGCCCTCGTCGTGTCGTGACGTCACCCGT
TCTGTTGGCTTATAATGCAGGGTGGGGCCACCTGCCGGTAGGTGTGCGGTAGGCTTTTCTCCGTCGCAGG
ACGCAGGGTTCGGGCCTAGGGTAGGCTCTCCTGAATCGACAGGCGCCGGACCTCTGGTGAGGGGAGGGAT
AAGTGAGGCGTCAGTTTCTTTGGTCGGTTTTATGTACCTATCTTCTTAAGTAGCTGAAGCTCCGGTTTTG
AACTATGCGCTCGGGGTTGGCGAGTGTGTTTTGTGAAGTTTTTTAGGCACCTTTTGAAATGTAATCATTT
GGGTCAATATGTAATTTTCAGTGTTAGACTAGTAAATTGTCCGCTAAATTCTGGCCGTTTTTGGCTTTTT
TGTTAGACGGAATTCACGCGTATGGACTACAAAGACCATGACGGTGATTATAAAGATCATGACATCGATT
ACAAGGATGACGATGACTTAATTAAAGGAATTCAAGGCCTGGCCAAACTAATTGCTGATGTGGCCCCCAG
TGCCATCCGGGAGAATGACATCAAGAGCTACTTTGGCCGTAAGGTGGCCATTGATGCCTCTATGAGCATT
TATCAGTTCCTGATTGCTGTTCGCCAGGGTGGGGATGTGCTGCAGAATGAGGAGGGTGAGACCACCAGCC
ACCTGATGGGCATGTTCTACCGCACCATTCGCATGATGGAGAACGGCATCAAGCCCGTGTATGTCTTTGA
TGGCAAGCCGCCACAGCTCAAGTCAGGCGAGCTGGCCAAACGCAGTGAGCGGCGGGCTGAGGCAGAGAAG
CAGCTGCAGCAGGCTCAGGCTGCTGGGGCCGAGCAGGAGGTGGAAAAATTCACTAAGCGGCTGGTGAAGG
TCACTAAGCAGCACAATGATGAGTGCAAACATCTGCTGAGCCTCATGGGCATCCCTTATCTTGATGCACC
CAGTGAGGCAGAGGCCAGCTGTGCTGCCCTGGTGAAGGCTGGCAAAGTCTATGCTGCGGCTACCGAGGAC
ATGGACTGCCTCACCTTCGGCAGCCCTGTGCTAATGCGACACCTGACTGCCAGTGAAGCCAAAAAGCTGC
CAATCCAGGAATTCCACCTGAGCCGGATTCTGCAGGAGCTGGGCCTGAACCAGGAACAGTTTGTGGATCT
GTGCATCCTGCTAGGCAGTGACTACTGTGAGAGTATCCGGGGTATTGGGCCCAAGCGGGCTGTGGACCTC
ATCCAGAAGCACAAGAGCATCGAGGAGATCGTGCGGCGACTTGACCCCAACAAGTACCCTGTGCCAGAAA
ATTGGCTCCACAAGGAGGCTCACCAGCTCTTCTTGGAACCTGAGGTGCTGGACCCAGAGTCTGTGGAGCT
GAAGTGGAGCGAGCCAAATGAAGAAGAGCTGATCAAGTTCATGTGTGGTGAAAAGCAGTTCTCTGAGGAG
CGAATCCGCAGTGGGGTCAAGAGGCTGAGTAAGAGCCGCCAAGGCAGCACCCAGGGCCGCCTGGATGATT
TCTTCAAGGTGACCGGCTCACTCTCTTCAGCTAAGCGCAAGGAGCCAGAACCCAAGGGATCCACTAAGAA
GAAGGCAAAGACTGGGGCAGCAGGGAAGTTTAAAAGGGGAAAATAAGTTTAAACACAGCTGTGGAATGTG
TGTCAGTTAGGGTGTGGAAAGTCCCCAGGCTCCCCAGCAGGCAGAAGTATGCAAAGCATGCATCTCAATT
AGTCAGCAACCAGGTGTGGAAAGTCCCCAGGCTCCCCAGCAGGCAGAAGTATGCAAAGCATGCATCTCAA
TTAGTCAGCAACCATAGTCCCGCCCCTAACTCCGCCCATCCCGCCCCTAACTCCGCCCAGTTCCGCCCAT
TCTCCGCCCCATGGCTGACTAATTTTTTTTATTTATGCAGAGGCCGAGGCCGCCTCGGCCTCTGAGCTAT
TCCAGAAGTAGTGAGGAGGCTTTTTTGGAGGCCTAGGCTTTTGCAAAAAGCTTACCATGACCGAGTACAA
GCCCACGGTGCGCCTCGCCACCCGCGACGACGTCCCCAGGGCCGTACGCACCCTCGCCGCCGCGTTCGCC
GACTACCCCGCCACGCGCCACACCGTCGATCCGGACCGCCACATCGAGCGGGTCACCGAGCTACAAGAAC
TCTTCCTCACGCGCGTCGGGCTCGACATCGGCAAGGTGTGGGTCGCGGACGACGGCGCCGCGGTGGCGGT
CTGGACCACGCCGGAGAGCGTCGAAGCGGGGGCGGTGTTCGCCGAGATCGGCCCGCGCATGGCCGAGTTG
AGCGGTTCCCGGCTGGCCGCGCAGCAACAGATGGAAGGCCTCCTGGCGCCGCACCGGCCCAAGGAGCCCG
CGTGGTTCCTGGCCACCGTCGGCGTCTCGCCCGACCACCAGGGCAAGGGTCTGGGCAGCGCCGTCGTGCT
CCCCGGAGTGGAGGCGGCCGAGCGCGCCGGGGTGCCCGCCTTCCTGGAGACCTCCGCGCCCCGCAACCTC
CCCTTCTACGAGCGGCTCGGCTTCACCGTCACCGCCGACGTCGAGGTGCCCGAAGGACCGCGCACCTGGT
GCATGACCCGCAAGCCCGGTGCCTGACGCCCGCCCCACGACCCGCAGCGCCCGACCGAAAGGAGCGCACG
ACCCATCGTCGACGCGGCCGCGACTCTAGTCCCTCCCAATTCGATATCAAGCTTATCGATAATCAACCTC
TGGATTACAAAATTTGTGAAAGATTGACTGGWATTCTTAACTATGTTGCTCCTTTTACGCTATGTGGATA
CGCTGCTTTAATGCCTTTGTATCATGCTATTGCTTCCCGTATGGCTTTCATTTTCTCCTCCTTGTATAAA
TCCTGGTTGCTGTCTCTTTATGAGGAGTTGTGGCCCGTTGTCAGGCAACGTGGCGTGGTGTGCACTGTGT
TTGCTGACGCAACCCCCACTGGTTGGGGCATTGCCACCACCTGTCAGCTCCTTTCCGGGACTTTCGCTTT
CCCCCTCCCTATTGCCACGGCGGAACTCATCGCCGCCTGCCTTGCCCGCTGCTGGACAGGGGCTCGGCTG
TTGGGCACTGACAATTCCGTGGTGTTGTCGGGGAAATCATCGTCCTTTCCTTGGCTGCTCGCCTGTGTTG
CCACCTGGATTCTGCGCGGGACGTCCTTCTGCTACGTCCCTTCGGCCCTCAATCCAGCGGACCTTCCTTC
CCGCGGCCTGCTGCCGGCTCTGCGGCCTCTTCCGCGTCTTCGCCTTCGCCCTCAGACGAGTCGGATCTCC
CTTTGGGCCGCCTCCCCGCATCGATACCGTCGACCTCGATCGAGACCTAGAAAAACATGGAGCAATCACA
AGTAGCAATACAGCAGCTACCAATGCTGATTGTGCCTGGCTAGAAGCACAAGAGGAGGAGGAGGTGGGTT
TTCCAGTCACACCTCAGGTACCTTTAAGACCAATGACTTACAAGGCAGCTGTAGATCTTAGCCACTTTTT
AAAAGAAAAGGGGGGACTGGAAGGGCTAATTCACTCCCAACGAAGACAAGATATCCTTGATCTGTGGATC
TACCACACACAAGGCTACTTCCCTGATTGGCAGAACTACACACCAGGGCCAGGGATCAGATATCCACTGA
CCTTTGGATGGTGCTACAAGCTAGTACCAGTTGAGCAAGAGAAGGTAGAAGAAGCCAATGAAGGAGAGAA
CACCCGCTTGTTACACCCTGTGAGCCTGCATGGGATGGATGACCCGGAGAGAGAAGTATTAGAGTGGAGG
TTTGACAGCCGCCTAGCATTTCATCACATGGCCCGAGAGCTGCATCCGGACTGTACTGGGTCTCTCTGGT
TAGACCAGATCTGAGCCTGGGAGCTCTCTGGCTAACTAGGGAACCCACTGCTTAAGCCTCAATAAAGCTT
GCCTTGAGTGCTTCAAGTAGTGTGTGCCCGTCTGTTGTGTGACTCTGGTAACTAGAGATCCCTCAGACCC
TTTTAG
