>Addgene plasmid #17752 | pResQ shFEN3 3XF-FEN1 wt | addgene partial sequence | sequence record 23678 | 17752 with hUBCpro-F
GTGTTTGTGAGTTTTTTAGGCACCTTTTGAAATGTAATCATTTGGGTCAATATGTAATTTTCAGTGTTAG
ACTAGTAAATTGTCCGCTAAATTCTGGCCGTTTTTGGCTTTTTTGTTAGACGGAATTCACGCGTATGGAC
TACAAAGACCATGACGGTGATTATAAAGATCATGACATCGATTACAAGGATGACGATGACTTAATTAAAG
GAATTCAAGGCCTGGCCAAACTAATTGCTGATGTGGCCCCCAGTGCCATCCGGGAGAATGACATCAAGAG
CTACTTTGGCCGTAAGGTGGCCATTGATGCCTCTATGAGCATTTATCAGTTCCTGATTGCTGTTCGCCAG
GGTGGGGATGTGCTGCAGAATGAGGAGGGTGAGACCACCAGCCACCTGATGGGCATGTTCTACCGCACCA
TTCGCATGATGGAGAACGGCATCAAGCCCGTGTATGTCTTTGATGGCAAGCCGCCACAGCTCAAGTCAGG
CGAGCTGGCCAAACGCAGTGAGCGGCGGGCTGAGGCAGAGAAGCAGCTGCAGCAGGCTCAGGCTGCTGGG
GCCGAGCAGGAGGTGGAAAAATTCACTAAGCGGCTGGTGAAGGTCACTAAGCAGCACAATGATGAGTGCA
AACATCTGCTGAGCCTCATGGGCATCCCTTATCTTGATGCACCCNAGTGAGGCAGAAGCCAGCTGTGCTG
CCCTGGTGAAGGCTGGCAAAGTCTATGCTGCGGCTACCGAGGACATGGACTGCCTCACCTTCGGCAGCCC
TGTGCTANTGCGACACCNGACTGCCAGTGA
